Addgene plasmid #66406: HTR1D-Tango
Purpose: Expression of G protein-coupled receptors for PRESTO-Tango: parallel receptorome expression and screening via transcriptional output, with transcriptional activation following arrestin translocation
Depositing lab: Bryan Roth. Depositing organization: University of North Carolina at Chapel Hill. Publication: PRESTO-Tango as an open-source resource for interrogation of the druggable human GPCRome. Kroeze WK, Sassano MF, Huang XP, Lansu K, McCorvy JD, Giguere PM, Sciaky N, Roth BL. Nat Struct Mol Biol. 2015 May;22(5):362-9. doi: 10.1038/nsmb.3014. Epub 2015 Apr 20. PubMed 25895059.
Backbone
  Vector backbone: empty Tango
  Backbone size w/o insert (bp): 6632
  Vector type: Mammalian Expression
  Selectable markers: Neomycin (select with G418)
Growth in bacteria
  Bacterial resistance: Ampicillin, 100 μg/mL
  Growth temperature: 37°C
  Growth strain: DH5alpha
  Copy number: High Copy
Gene/Insert
  Gene/Insert name: HTR1D
  Species: H. sapiens (human)
  Insert size (bp): 1131
  Entrez Gene: HTR1D (a.k.a. 5-HT1D, HT1DA, HTR1DA, HTRL, RDC4)
  Promoter: CMV
  Tag / fusion protein: FLAG (N terminal on backbone)
  Cloning method: Restriction Enzyme; 5′ cloning site NotI (not destroyed); 3′ cloning site XhoI (unknown if destroyed)
  Sequencing primers: 5′ CMV-F; 3′ Tet-R
Terms and licenses: Academic/Nonprofit Terms; Industry Terms: Not Available to Industry
Depositor comments: Please note: Most of the PRESTO-Tango vectors do not contain the XhoI cut site downstream of the tTA sequence and instead carry an XbaI site. If you need to perform an XhoI digest we recommend sequencing with a forward primer at the C-terminus of tTA to determine which of the two sites is present. Suggested primer: 5-gagctccacttagacggcgagg-3. Original backbone was pcDNA3.1(+). These plasmids were generated as part of the Illuminating the Druggable Genome (IDG) program sponsored by the NIH Common Fund. The goal of this program is to identify, gather, and distribute information and resources for proteins that currently are not well-studied yet belong to commonly drug-targeted protein families: protein kinases, non-olfactory G-protein coupled receptors (GPCRs), and ion channels. The IDG program is designed to develop fundamental research tools for understudied proteins, elucidate their function, and disseminate the IDG-related resources and data to the greater scientific community.
How to cite: HTR1D-Tango was a gift from Bryan Roth (Addgene plasmid # 66406 ; http://n2t.net/addgene:66406 ; RRID:Addgene_66406)
