[The description below was written by a language model from this plasmid's Addgene catalogue record.]
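Description:
HTR1D-Tango is a mammalian expression plasmid from the PRESTO-Tango collection, a set of G protein-coupled receptor constructs built for parallel screening of receptor activation by transcriptional readout. It is based on an "empty Tango" backbone of about 6.6 kb that was itself derived from pcDNA3.1(+). The plasmid is maintained at high copy in E. coli under ampicillin selection. It also carries a neomycin resistance marker, so transfected mammalian cells can be selected with G418.

The insert is the human HTR1D gene (about 1.1 kb), which encodes the serotonin 5-HT1D receptor. It is expressed from the CMV promoter and carries an N-terminal FLAG tag supplied by the backbone, which can be used to detect the receptor. The depositor's comments place a tTA (tetracycline-controlled transactivator) sequence downstream of the receptor, and the stated purpose is transcriptional activation following arrestin translocation. This fits the general Tango assay design, in which arrestin recruitment to the activated receptor leads to release of the fused transactivator, which then drives a reporter gene in the host cell. The record does not itemise the other modules of the fusion, such as any linker or protease cleavage site, and no feature table is provided.

The receptor was cloned between NotI and a 3′ site recorded as XhoI. The depositor cautions that most vectors in this series carry XbaI rather than XhoI downstream of tTA, so the site present should be confirmed by sequencing. The plasmid was produced under a programme that develops tools for understudied druggable proteins, and it is intended for measuring ligand-induced arrestin recruitment at 5-HT1D, independent of G protein coupling.
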