>Addgene plasmid #66406 | HTR1D-Tango | depositor partial sequence | sequence record 113425 | empty Tango
GACGGATCGGGAGATCTCCCGATCCCCTATGGTGCACTCTCAGTACAATCTGCTCTGATGCCGCATAGTT
AAGCCAGTATCTGCTCCCTGCTTGTGTGTTGGAGGTCGCTGAGTAGTGCGCGAGCAAAATTTAAGCTACA
ACAAGGCAAGGCTTGACCGACAATTGCATGAAGAATCTGCTTAGGGTTAGGCGTTTTGCGCTGCTTCGCG
ATGTACGGGCCAGATATACGCGTTGACATTGATTATTGACTAGTTATTAATAGTAATCAATTACGGGGTC
ATTAGTTCATAGCCCATATATGGAGTTCCGCGTTACATAACTTACGGTAAATGGCCCGCCTGGCTGACCG
CCCAACGACCCCCGCCCATTGACGTCAATAATGACGTATGTTCCCATAGTAACGCCAATAGGGACTTTCC
ATTGACGTCAATGGGTGGAGTATTTACGGTAAACTGCCCACTTGGCAGTACATCAAGTGTATCATATGCC
AAGTACGCCCCCTATTGACGTCAATGACGGTAAATGGCCCGCCTGGCATTATGCCCAGTACATGACCTTA
TGGGACTTTCCTACTTGGCAGTACATCTACGTATTAGTCATCGCTATTACCATGGTGATGCGGTTTTGGC
AGTACATCAATGGGCGTGGATAGCGGTTTGACTCACGGGGATTTCCAAGTCTCCACCCCATTGACGTCAA
TGGGAGTTTGTTTTGGCACCAAAATCAACGGGACTTTCCAAAATGTCGTAACAACTCCGCCCCATTGACG
CAAATGGGCGGTAGGCGTGTACGGTGGGAGGTCTATATAAGCAGAGCTCTCTGGCTAACTAGAGAACCCA
CTGCTTACTGGCTTATCGAAATTAATACGACTCACTATAGGGAGACCCAAGCTGGCTAGCGTTTAAACTT
AAGCTTGGTACCGAGCTCGGATCCACTAGTCCAGTGTGGTGGAATTCTGCAGATATCCAGCACAGTGGCG
GCCGCGCCACCATGAAGACGATCATCGCCCTGAGCTACATCTTCTGCCTGGTATTCGCCGACTACAAGGA
CGATGATGACGCCAGCATCGATACCGGTGGACGCACCCCACCCAGCCTGGGTCCCCAAGATGAGTCCTGC
ACCACCGCCAGCTCCTCCCTGGCCAAGGACACTTCATCGACCGGTGAGAACCTGTACTTCCAGCTAAGAT
TAGATAAAAGTAAAGTGATTAACAGCGCATTAGAGCTGCTTAATGAGGTCGGAATCGAAGGTTTAACAAC
CCGTAAACTCGCCCAGAAGCTAGGTGTAGAGCAGCCTACATTGTATTGGCATGTAAAAAATAAGCGGGCT
TTGCTCGACGCCTTAGCCATTGAGATGTTAGATAGGCACCATACTCACTTTTGCCCTTTAGAAGGGGAAA
GCTGGCAAGATTTTTTACGTAATAACGCTAAAAGTTTTAGATGTGCTTTACTAAGTCATCGCGATGGAGC
AAAAGTACATTTAGGTACACGGCCTACAGAAAAACAGTATGAAACTCTCGAAAATCAATTAGCCTTTTTA
TGCCAACAAGGTTTTTCACTAGAGAATGCATTATATGCACTCAGCGCTGTGGGGCATTTTACTTTAGGTT
GCGTATTGGAAGATCAAGAGCATCAAGTCGCTAAAGAAGAAAGGGAAACACCTACTACTGATAGTATGCC
GCCATTATTACGACAAGCTATCGAATTATTTGATCACCAAGGTGCAGAGCCAGCCTTCTTATTCGGCCTT
GAATTGATCATATGCGGATTAGAAAAACAACTTAAATGTGAAAGTGGGTCCGCGTACAGCCGCGCGCGTA
CGAAAAACAATTACGGGTCTACCATCGAGGGCCTGCTCGATCTCCCGGACGACGACGCCCCCGAAGAGGC
GGGGCTGGCGGCTCCGCGCCTGTCCTTTCTCCCCGCGGGACACACGCGCAGACTGTCGACGGCCCCCCCG
ACCGATGTCAGCCTGGGGGACGAGCTCCACTTAGACGGCGAGGACGTGGCGATGGCGCATGCCGACGCGC
TAGACGATTTCGATCTGGACATGTTGGGGGACGGGGATTCCCCGGGTCCGGGATTTACCCCCCACGACTC
CGCCCCCTACGGCGCTCTGGATATGGCCGACTTCGAGTTTGAGCAGATGTTTACCGATGCCCTTGGAATT
GACGAGTACGGTGGGTAGCTCGAGTCTAGAGGGCCCGTTTAAACCCGCTGATCAGCCTCGACTGTGCCTT
CTAGTTGCCAGCCATCTGTTGTTTGCCCCTCCCCCGTGCCTTCCTTGACCCTGGAAGGTGCCACTCCCAC
TGTCCTTTCCTAATAAAATGAGGAAATTGCATCGCATTGTCTGAGTAGGTGTCATTCTATTCTGGGGGGT
GGGGTGGGGCAGGACAGCAAGGGGGAGGATTGGGAAGACAATAGCAGGCATGCTGGGGATGCGGTGGGCT
CTATGGCTTCTGAGGCGGAAAGAACCAGCTGGGGCTCTAGGGGGTATCCCC
[124 nt withheld, positions 2502-2625]
C
[91 nt withheld, positions 2627-2717]
A
[49 nt withheld, positions 2719-2767]
CCTTTGACGTTGGAGTCCACGTTCTTT
[37 nt withheld, positions 2795-2831]
ACCCTATCTCGGTCTATTCTTTTGATTTATAAGGGATTTTGCCGATTTCGGCCTATTGGTTAAAAAATGA
GCTGATTTAACAAAAATTTAACGCGAATTAATTCTGTGGAATGTGTGTCAGTTAGGGTGTGGAAAGTCCC
CAGGCTCCCCAGCAGGCAGAAGTATGCAAAGCATGCATCTCAATTAGTCAGCAACCAGGTGTGGAAAGTC
CCCAGGCTCCCCAGCAGGCAGAAGTATGCAAAGCATGCATCTCAATTAGTCAGCAACCATAGTCCCGCCC
CTAACTCCGCCCATCCCGCCCCTAACTCCGCCCAGTTCCGCCCATTCTCCGCCCCATGGCTGACTAATTT
TTTTTATTTATGCAGAGGCCGAGGCCGCCTCTGCCTCTGAGCTATTCCAGAAGTAGTGAGGAGGCTTTTT
TGGAGGCCTAGGCTTTTGCAAAAAGCTCCCGGGAGCTTGTATATCCATTTTCGGATCTGATCAAGAGACA
GGATGAGGATCGTTTCGCATGATTGAACAAGATGGATTGCACGCAGGTTCTCCGGCCGCTTGGGTGGAGA
GGCTATTCGGCTATGACTGGGCACAACAGACAATCGGCTGCTCTGATGCCGCCGTGTTCCGGCTGTCAGC
GCAGGGGCGCCCGGTTCTTTTTGTCAAGACCGACCTGTCCGGTGCCCTGAATGAACTGCAGGACGAGGCA
GCGCGGCTATCGTGGCTGGCCACGACGGGCGTTCCTTGCGCAGCTGTGCTCGACGTTGTCACTGAAGCGG
GAAGGGACTGGCTGCTATTGGGCGAAGTGCCGGGGCAGGATCTCCTGTCATCTCACCTTGCTCCTGCCGA
GAAAGTATCCATCATGGCTGATGCAATGCGGCGGCTGCATACGCTTGATCCGGCTACCTGCCCATTCGAC
CACCAAGCGAAACATCGCATCGAGCGAGCACGTACTCGGATGGAAGCCGGTCTTGTCGATCAGGATGATC
TGGACGAAGAGCATCAGGGGCTCGCGCCAGCCGAACTGTTCGCCAGGCTCAAGGCGCGCATGCCCGACGG
CGAGGATCTCGTCGTGACCCATGGCGATGCCTGCTTGCCGAATATCATGGTGGAAAATGGCCGCTTTTCT
GGATTCATCGACTGTGGCCGGCTGGGTGTGGCGGACCGCTATCAGGACATAGCGTTGGCTACCCGTGATA
TTGCTGAAGAGCTTGGCGGCGAATGGGCTGACCGCTTCCTCGTGCTTTACGGTATCGCCGCTCCCGATTC
GCAGCGCATCGCCTTCTATCGCCTTCTTGACGAGTTCTTCTGAGCGGGACTCTGGGGTTCGAAATGACCG
ACCAAGCGACGCCCAACCTGCCATCACGAGATTTCGATTCCACCGCCGCCTTCTATGAAAGGTTGGGCTT
CGGAATCGTTTTCCGGGACGCCGGCTGGATGATCCTCCAGCGCGGGGATCTCATGCTGGAGTTCTTCGCC
CACCCCAACTTGTTTATTGCAGCTTATAATGGTTACAAATAAAGCAATAGCATCACAAATTTCACAAATA
AAGCATTTTTTTCACTGCATTCTAGTTGTGGTTTGTCCAAACTCATCAATGTATCTTATCATGTCTGTAT
ACCGTCGACCTCTAGCTAGAGCTTGGCGTAATCATGGTCATAGCTGTTTCCTGTGTGAAATTGTTATCCG
CTCACAATTCCACACAACATACGAGCCGGAAGCATAAAGTGTAAAGCCTGGGGTGCCTAATGAGTGAGCT
AACTCACATTAATTGCGTTGCGCTCACTGCCCGCTTTCCAGTCGGGAAACCTGTCGTGCCAGCTGCATTA
ATGAATCGGCCAACGCGCGGGGAGAGGCGGTTTGCGTATTGGGCGCTCTTCCGCTTCCTCGCTCACTGAC
TCGCTGCGCTCGGTCGTTCGGCTGCGGCGAGCGGTATCAGCTCACTCAAAGGCGGTAATACGGTTATCCA
CAGAATCAGGGGATAACGCAGGAAAGAACATGTGAGCAAAAGGCCAGCAAAAGGCCAGGAACCGTAAAAA
GGCCGCGTTGCTGGCGTTTTTCCATAGGCTCCGCCCCCCTGACGAGCATCACAAAAATCGACGCTCAAGT
CAGAGGTGGCGAAACCCGACAGGACTATAAAGATACCAGGCGTTTCCCCCTGGAAGCTCCCTCGTGCGCT
CTCCTGTTCCGACCCTGCCGCTTACCGGATACCTGTCCGCCTTTCTCCCTTCGGGAAGCGTGGCGCTTTC
TCATAGCTCACGCTGTAGGTATCTCAGTTCGGTGTAGGTCGTTCGCTCCAAGCTGGGCTGTGTGCACGAA
CCCCCCGTTCAGCCCGACCGCTGCGCCTTATCCGGTAACTATCGTCTTGAGTCCAACCCGGTAAGACACG
ACTTATCGCCACTGGCAGCAGCCACTGGTAACAGGATTAGCAGAGCGAGGTATGTAGGCGGTGCTACAGA
GTTCTTGAAGTGGTGGCCTAACTACGGCTACACTAGAAGAACAGTATTTGGTATCTGCGCTCTGCTGAAG
CCAGTTACCTTCGGAAAAAGAGTTGGTAGCTCTTGATCCGGCAAACAAACCACCGCTGGTAGCGGTTTTT
TTGTTTGCAAGCAGCAGATTACGCGCAGAAAAAAAGGATCTCAAGAAGATCCTTTGATCTTTTCTACGGG
GTCTGACGCTCAGTGGAACGAAAACTCACGTTAAGGGATTTTGGTCATGAGATTATCAAAAAGGATCTTC
ACCTAGATCCTTTTAAATTAAAAATGAAGTTTTAAATCAATCTAAAGTATATATGAGTAAACTTGGTCTG
ACAGTTACCAATGCTTAATCAGTGAGGCACCTATCTCAGCGATCTGTCTATTTCGTTCATCCATAGTTGC
CTGACTCCCCGTCGTGTAGATAACTACGATACGGGAGGGCTTACCATCTGGCCCCAGTGCTGCAATGATA
CCGCGAGACCCACGCTCACCGGCTCCAGATTTATCAGCAATAAACCAGCCAGCCGGAAGGGCCGAGCGCA
GAAGTGGTCCTGCAACTTTATCCGCCTCCATCCAGTCTATTAATTGTTGCCGGGAAGCTAGAGTAAGTAG
TTCGCCAGTTAATAGTTTGCGCAACGTTGTTGCCATTGCTACAGGCATCGTGGTGTCACGCTCGTCGTTT
GGTATGGCTTCATTCAGCTCCGGTTCCCAACGATCAAGGCGAGTTACATGATCCCCCATGTTGTGCAAAA
AAGCGGTTAGCTCCTTCGGTCCTCCGATCGTTGTCAGAAGTAAGTTGGCCGCAGTGTTATCACTCATGGT
TATGGCAGCACTGCATAATTCTCTTACTGTCATGCCATCCGTAAGATGCTTTTCTGTGACTGGTGAGTAC
TCAACCAAGTCATTCTGAGAATAGTGTATGCGGCGACCGAGTTGCTCTTGCCCGGCGTCAATACGGGATA
ATACCGCGCCACATAGCAGAACTTTAAAAGTGCTCATCATTGGAAAACGTTCTTCGGGGCGAAAACTCTC
AAGGATCTTACCGCTGTTGAGATCCAGTTCGATGTAACCCACTCGTGCACCCAACTGATCTTCAGCATCT
TTTACTTTCACCAGCGTTTCTGGGTGAGCAAAAACAGGAAGGCAAAATGCCGCAAAAAAGGGAATAAGGG
CGACACGGAAATGTTGAATACTCATACTCTTCCTTTTTCAATATTATTGAAGCATTTATCAGGGTTATTG
TCTCATGAGCGGATACATATTTGAATGTATTTAGAAAAATAAACAAATAGGGGTTCCGCGCACATTTCCC
CGAAAAGTGCCACCTGACGTC
