>Addgene plasmid #66406 | HTR1D-Tango | depositor partial sequence | sequence record 113426 | HTR1D
ATGAGTCCTCTTAACCAGAGTGCTGAGGGGCTGCCACAGGAGGCCAGCAATCGGTCCTTGAATGCAACTG
AGACGAGCGAAGCCTGGGATCCCCGCACACTGCAGGCCCTCAAAATTTCCCTGGCTGTTGTCCTGTCTGT
GATTACGCTCGCCACAGTTCTCTCCAATGCATTTGTGTTGACAACCATCCTGCTCACTCGGAAGCTGCAC
ACCCCAGCTAATTATTTGATTGGCTCCCTTGCCACCACAGATTTGTTGGTGAGTATCCTTGTGATGCCTA
TCTCCATTGCGTATACAATTACGCATACCTGGAATTTCGGGCAGATCCTGTGTGACATTTGGCTGAGCTC
TGACATCACCTGTTGTACTGCCTCTATTCTCCACCTGTGTGTCATTGCACTTGACCGATACTGGGCTATT
ACCGACGCCCTGGAGTACAGCAAGAGGCGCACGGCGGGACATGCCGCAACTATGATTGCCATCGTATGGG
CCATTTCCATTTGTATCTCCATCCCCCCCCTCTTCTGGAGGCAGGCTAAGGCACAGGAGGAGATGAGCGA
CTGCCTGGTGAACACCAGCCAGATCAGTTATACCATCTATAGTACATGTGGTGCCTTCTATATTCCATCC
GTTCTGCTCATCATCTTGTATGGCCGGATCTACCGAGCCGCCAGGAACCGCATTTTGAATCCACCGTCCC
TGTATGGAAAGAGATTTACGACAGCTCACTTGATTACTGGGAGCGCTGGAAGCAGCCTGTGCTCTCTGAA
CTCTTCACTCCACGAGGGGCACTCTCACTCCGCTGGGTCACCACTTTTTTTTAACCATGTGAAAATTAAG
CTGGCCGACTCAGCTCTGGAACGCAAGAGAATATCTGCTGCGCGGGAACGGAAGGCCACGAAGATTCTGG
GAATAATCCTCGGAGCCTTTATCATTTGCTGGCTGCCTTTTTTTGTTGTGTCCCTCGTACTTCCTATTTG
TAGAGATAGCTGCTGGATTCATCCAGCCTTGTTCGACTTCTTCACCTGGCTGGGCTATCTGAATAGTCTT
ATCAACCCTATCATCTACACTGTGTTCAATGAGGAGTTCCGACAGGCCTTTCAGAAGATCGTCCCTTTTA
GAAAGGCCTCT
