>Addgene plasmid #66406 | HTR1D-Tango | addgene partial sequence | sequence record 120408 | CMV-F 5'-CGCAAATGGGCGGTAGGCGTG-3'
GCTCTCTGGCTAACTAGAGAACCCACTGCTTACTGGCTTATCGAAATTAATACGACTCACTATAGGGAGA
CCCAAGCTGGCTAGCGTTTAAACTTAAGCTTGGTACCGAGCTCGGATCCACTAGTCCAGTGTGGTGGAAT
TCTGCAGATATCCAGCACAGTGGCGGCCGCGCCACCATGAAGACGATCATCGCCCTGAGCTACATCTTCT
GCCTGGTATTCGCCGACTACAAGGACGATGATGACGCCAGCATCGATATGAGTCCTCTTAACCAGAGTGC
TGAGGGGCTGCCACAGGAGGCCAGCAATCGGTCCTTGAATGCAACTGAGACGAGCGAAGCCTGGGATCCC
CGCACACTGCAGGCCCTCAAAATTTCCCTGGCTGTTGTCCTGTCTGTGATTACGCTCGCCACAGTTCTCT
CCAATGCATTTGTGTTGACAACCATCCTGCTCACTCGGAAGCTGCACACCCCAGCTAATTATTTGATTGG
CTCCCTTGCCACCACAGATTTGTTGGTGAGTATCCTTGTGATGCCTATCTCCATTGCGTATACAATTACG
CATACCTGGAATTTCGGGCAGATCCTGTGTGACATTTGGCTGAGCTCTGACATCACCTGTTGTACTGCCT
CTATTCTCCACCTGTGTGTCATTGCACTTGACCGATACTGGGCTATTACCGACGCCCTGGAGTACAGCAA
GAGGCGCACGGCGGGACATGCCGCAACTATGATTGCCATCGTATGGGCCATTTCCATTTGTATCTCCATC
CCCCCCCTCTTCTGGAGGCAGGCTAAGGCACAGGAGGAGATGAGCGACTGCCTGGTGAACACCAGCCAGA
TCAGTTATACCATCTATAGTACATGTGGTGCCTTCTATATTCCATCCGTTCTGCTCATCATCTTGTATGG
