>Addgene plasmid #66406 | HTR1D-Tango | addgene partial sequence | sequence record 120409 | Tet-R 5'-GGCGAGTTTACGGGTTGTTA-3'
TTAAGCAGCTCTATGCGCTGTTAATCACTTTACTTTTATCTAATCTTAGCTGGAAGTACAGGTTCTCACC
GGTCGATGAAGTGTCCTTGGCCAGGGAGGAGCTGGCGGTGGTGCAGGACTCATCTTGGGGACCCAGGCTG
GGTGGGGTGCGTCCACCGGTATCGATAGAGGCCTTTCTAAAAGGGACGATCTTCTGAAAGGCCTGTCGGA
ACTCCTCATTGAACACAGTGTAGATGATAGGGTTGATAAGACTATTCAGATAGCCCAGCCAGGTGAAGAA
GTCGAACAAGGCTGGATGAATCCAGCAGCTATCTCTACAAATAGGAAGTACGAGGGACACAACAAAAAAA
GGCAGCCAGCAAATGATAAAGGCTCCGAGGATTATTCCCAGAATCTTCGTGGCCTTCCGTTCCCGCGCAG
CAGATATTCTCTTGCGTTCCAGAGCTGAGTCGGCCAGCTTAATTTTCACATGGTTAAAAAAAAGTGGTGA
CCCAGCGGAGTGAGAGTGCCCCTCGTGGAGTGAAGAGTTCAGAGAGCACAGGCTGCTTCCAGCGCTCCCA
GTAATCAAGTGAGCTGTCGTAAATCTCTTTCCATACAGGGACGGTGGATTCAAAATGCGGTTCCTGGCGG
CTCGGTAGATCCGGCCATACAAGATGATGAGCAGAACGGATGGAATATAGAAGGCACCACATGTACTATA
GATGGTATAACTGATCTGGCTGGTGTTCACCAGGCAGTCGCTCATCTCCTCCTGTGCCTTAGCCTGCCTC
CAGAAGAGGGGGGGGATGGAGATACAAATGGAAATGGCCCATACGATGGCAATCATAGTTGCGGCATGTC
CCGCCGTGCGCCTCTTGCTGTACTCCAGGGCGTCGGTAATAGCCCAGTATCGGTCAAGTGCAATGACACA
CAGGTGGAGAATAGAGGCAGTACAACAGGTGATGTCAGAGCTCAGCCAAATGTCACACAGGATCTGCCCG
AAATTCCAGGTATGCGTAATTGTATACGCAATGGA
